Addgene plasmid #147948: pcDNA3.1-MS2-HA-HsNanos3-Y10E_X
Purpose: Mammalian Expression of HsNanos3-Y10E
Depositing lab: Elisa Izaurralde. Depositing organization: Max Planck Institute for Developmental Biology. Publication: Structural basis for the Nanos-mediated recruitment of the CCR4-NOT complex and translational repression. Bhandari D, Raisch T, Weichenrieder O, Jonas S, Izaurralde E. Genes Dev. 2014 Apr 15;28(8):888-901. doi: 10.1101/gad.237289.113. PubMed 24736845.
Backbone
  Vector backbone: Unknown
  Vector type: Mammalian Expression
Growth in bacteria
  Bacterial resistance: Ampicillin, 100 μg/mL
  Growth temperature: 37°C
  Growth strain: DH5alpha
  Copy number: High Copy
Gene/Insert
  Gene/Insert name: HsNanos3-Y10E
  Species: H. sapiens (human)
  Entrez Gene: NANOS3 (a.k.a. NANOS1L, NOS3, ZC2HC12C)
  Cloning method: Unknown
Terms and licenses: Academic/Nonprofit Terms; Industry Terms: Not Available to Industry
Depositor comments: synthesized DNA from GeneArt. Codon optimized for Expression in human cells. Plasmids from this collection were made available to the research community and donated after the lab closed. Please note that the sequence provided by the depositing laboratory may be theoretical/predicted or based on Sanger sequencing results. There may be discrepancies between sequencing results obtained by Addgene and the depositor sequence. If an Addgene verified sequence is not available, please contact before placing your order to request that our lab fully sequence the plasmid.
How to cite: pcDNA3.1-MS2-HA-HsNanos3-Y10E_X was a gift from Elisa Izaurralde (Addgene plasmid # 147948 ; http://n2t.net/addgene:147948 ; RRID:Addgene_147948)
