[The description below was written by a language model from this plasmid's Addgene catalogue record and pLannotate feature annotations shown in this document.]
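Description:
pcDNA3.1-MS2-HA-HsNanos3-Y10E_X is a 6.4 kb mammalian expression plasmid. The catalogue lists the backbone as unknown, but the name and annotated features are consistent with a pcDNA3.1-type vector. It is propagated in E. coli at high copy from a ColE1/pUC-type origin under ampicillin selection (AmpR with its own promoter), and it also carries an f1 origin for single-stranded DNA production. A second cassette, made up of the SV40 enhancer/early promoter, the neo (nptII) coding sequence and an SV40 poly(A) signal, provides the standard marker for G418 selection in mammalian cells. Several short annotated fragments (HIV-1 LTR, ble, lacI, bom, and the lac promoter/operator region) appear to be backbone remnants or partial matches rather than functional parts.

The payload is a single fusion reading frame driven by the CMV immediate-early enhancer and promoter and terminated by the bGH polyadenylation signal. It encodes the bacteriophage MS2 coat protein, followed by an HA epitope (annotated as a fragment of 3xHA, so probably one copy), then human NANOS3 carrying the Y10E substitution. According to the depositor, the insert was synthesized and codon-optimized for human cells. T7 and SP6 promoters flank the insert.

The MS2 coat protein binds a specific RNA stem-loop, so the fusion can tether Nanos3 to a reporter mRNA that carries MS2 binding sites, while the HA tag allows detection or immunoprecipitation. The associated study examined how Nanos proteins recruit the CCR4-NOT complex to repress translation. The Y10E variant is therefore presumably a point mutant for probing that interaction, although the record does not state its specific effect.
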