Features (pLannotate 1.2.2; 23 found; start..end, strand, type, name):
     28..80      -  misc_feature   bom (fragment): basis of mobility region from pBR322
    235..614     +  enhancer       CMV enhancer: human cytomegalovirus immediate early enhancer
    615..818     +  promoter       CMV promoter: human cytomegalovirus (CMV) immediate early promoter
    814..847     +  LTR            5' LTR (truncated) (fragment): truncated 5' long terminal repeat (LTR) from HIV-1
    863..881     +  promoter       T7 promoter: promoter for bacteriophage T7 RNA polymerase
    904..1290    +  CDS            MS2: bacteriophage MS2 coat protein binds to a specific stem-loop structure in the viral RNA (Peabody, 1993)
   1333..1359    +  CDS            3xHA (fragment): three tandem HA epitope tags
   1399..1917    +  CDS            NANOS3: NANO3_HUMAN - Also known as NOS3. Experimental evidence at protein level: Swiss-Prot protein existence level 1. Plays a role in the maintenance of the undifferentiated state of germ cells regulating the spermatogonia cell cycle and inducing a prolonged transit in G1 phase. Affects cell proliferation probably by repressing translation of specific mRNAs. Maintains the germ cell lineage by suppressing both Bax-dependent and -independent apoptotic pathways. Essential in the early stage embryo to protect the migrating primordial germ cells (PGCs) from apoptosis. From Homo sapiens (Human).
   1959..1977    -  promoter       SP6 promoter: promoter for bacteriophage SP6 RNA polymerase
   2003..2227    +  polyA_signal   bGH poly(A) signal: bovine growth hormone polyadenylation signal
   2231..2252    +  promoter       SV40 promoter (fragment): SV40 enhancer and early promoter
   2273..2701    +  rep_origin     f1 ori (sequence partly withheld): f1 bacteriophage origin of replication; arrow indicates direction of (+) strand synthesis
   2715..3044    +  promoter       SV40 promoter: SV40 enhancer and early promoter
   3111..3902    +  CDS            neo: KKA2_KLEPN - Also known as kan, nptII. Experimental evidence at protein level: Swiss-Prot protein existence level 1. Resistance to kanamycin, neomycin, paromomycin, ribostamycin, butirosin and gentamicin B. From Klebsiella pneumoniae.
   3926..4084    +  CDS            ble (fragment): BLE_KLEPN - Experimental evidence at protein level: Swiss-Prot protein existence level 1. Binding protein with a strong affinity to the bleomycin family of antibiotics. Binds to CL990; an antimitotic-antibiotic compound. From Klebsiella pneumoniae.
   4079..4200    +  polyA_signal   SV40 poly(A) signal: SV40 polyadenylation signal
   4273..4289    -  protein_bind   lac operator: The lac repressor binds to the lac operator to inhibit transcription in E. coli. This inhibition can be relieved by adding lactose or isopropyl-β-D-thiogalactopyranoside (IPTG). lac repressor encoded by lacI
   4297..4327    -  promoter       lac promoter: promoter for the E. coli lac operon
   4342..4363    -  protein_bind   CAP binding site: CAP binding activates transcription in the presence of cAMP. E. coli catabolite activator protein
   4376..4468    -  CDS            lacI (fragment): lac repressor; lacI; The lac repressor binds to the lac operator to inhibit transcription in E. coli. This inhibition can be relieved by adding lactose or isopropyl-β-D-thiogalactopyranoside (IPTG).
   4651..5236    -  rep_origin     ori: high-copy-number ColE1/pMB1/pBR322/pUC origin of replication
   5407..6267    -  CDS            AmpR: β-lactamase; bla; confers resistance to ampicillin, carbenicillin, and related antibiotics
   6268..6372    -  promoter       AmpR promoter: bla
>Addgene plasmid #147948 | pcDNA3.1-MS2-HA-HsNanos3-Y10E_X | depositor full sequence | sequence record 290395 | Full Sequence
GACGGATCGGGAGATCTCCCGATCCCCTATGGTGCACTCTCAGTACAATCTGCTCTGATGCCGCATAGTT
AAGCCAGTATCTGCTCCCTGCTTGTGTGTTGGAGGTCGCTGAGTAGTGCGCGAGCAAAATTTAAGCTACA
ACAAGGCAAGGCTTGACCGACAATTGCATGAAGAATCTGCTTAGGGTTAGGCGTTTTGCGCTGCTTCGCG
ATGTACGGGCCAGATATACGCGTTGACATTGATTATTGACTAGTTATTAATAGTAATCAATTACGGGGTC
ATTAGTTCATAGCCCATATATGGAGTTCCGCGTTACATAACTTACGGTAAATGGCCCGCCTGGCTGACCG
CCCAACGACCCCCGCCCATTGACGTCAATAATGACGTATGTTCCCATAGTAACGCCAATAGGGACTTTCC
ATTGACGTCAATGGGTGGAGTATTTACGGTAAACTGCCCACTTGGCAGTACATCAAGTGTATCATATGCC
AAGTACGCCCCCTATTGACGTCAATGACGGTAAATGGCCCGCCTGGCATTATGCCCAGTACATGACCTTA
TGGGACTTTCCTACTTGGCAGTACATCTACGTATTAGTCATCGCTATTACCATGGTGATGCGGTTTTGGC
AGTACATCAATGGGCGTGGATAGCGGTTTGACTCACGGGGATTTCCAAGTCTCCACCCCATTGACGTCAA
TGGGAGTTTGTTTTGGCACCAAAATCAACGGGACTTTCCAAAATGTCGTAACAACTCCGCCCCATTGACG
CAAATGGGCGGTAGGCGTGTACGGTGGGAGGTCTATATAAGCAGAGCTCTCTGGCTAACTAGAGAACCCA
CTGCTTACTGGCTTATCGAAATTAATACGACTCACTATAGGGAGACCCAAGCTTGCCACCATGGCTTCTA
ACTTTACTCAGTTCGTTCTCGTCGACAATGGCGGAACTGGCGACGTGACTGTCGCCCCAAGCAACTTCGC
TAACGGGGTCGCTGAATGGATCAGCTCTAACTCGCGATCACAGGCTTACAAAGTAACCTGTAGCGTTCGT
CAGAGCTCTGCGCAGAATCGCAAATACACCATCAAAGTCGAGGTGCCTAAAGTGGCAACCCAGACTGTTG
GTGGTGAAGAGCTTCCTGTAGCCGGATGGAGATCTTACTTAAATATGGAACTAACCATTCCAATTTTCGC
CACGAATTCCGACTGCGAGCTTATTGTTAAGGCAATGCAAGGTCTCCTAAAAGATGGAAACCCGATTCCC
TCGGCCATCGCGGCCAACTCCGGCATCTACGGAGGTGGAGGTGGATCTGGTGGATCTCCTCCACATATGG
CTTACCCATACGATGTTCCAGATTACGCTCCTCCAAAGCTTGGATCCGAATTCCCGGGTCGACTCGAGAT
GGGCACCTTCGACCTGTGGACCGACGAGCTGGGACTGGCCCATCTCGTGCGGGCCCTGTCTGGAAAAGAG
GGCCCCGAGACAAGACTGAGCCCCCAGCCTGAGCCAGAGCCCATGCTGGAACCCGACCAGAAGCGGAGCC
TGGAAAGCTCTCCTGCCCCCGAGAGACTGTGCAGCTTCTGCAAGCACAACGGCGAGAGCCGGGCCATCTA
CCAGAGCCACGTGCTGAAGGATGAGGCCGGCAGAGTGCTGTGCCCCATCCTGAGAGACTACGTGTGCCCT
CAGTGCGGCGCCACCAGAGAGAGAGCCCACACCAGAAGATTCTGCCCCCTGACCGGCCAGGGCTACACCA
GCGTGTACAGCCACACCACCAGAAACAGCGCCGGCAAGAAACTCGTGCGGCCCGACAAGGCCAAGACCCA
GGATACCGGACACAGAAGAGGCGGCGGAGGCGGAGCTGGCTTTAGAGGCGCCGGAAAGTCTGAGCCCAGC
CCCAGCTGTAGCCCCAGCATGAGCACCTAATCTAGAGTCGACCCGGGCGGCCGCCTAGAGGGCCCTATTC
TATAGTGTCACCTAAATGCTAGAGCTCGCTGATCAGCCTCGACTGTGCCTTCTAGTTGCCAGCCATCTGT
TGTTTGCCCCTCCCCCGTGCCTTCCTTGACCCTGGAAGGTGCCACTCCCACTGTCCTTTCCTAATAAAAT
GAGGAAATTGCATCGCATTGTCTGAGTAGGTGTCATTCTATTCTGGGGGGTGGGGTGGGGCAGGACAGCA
AGGGGGAGGATTGGGAAGACAATAGCAGGCATGCTGGGGATGCGGTGGGCTCTATGGCTTCTGAGGCGGA
AAGAACCAGCTGGGGCTCTAGGGGGTATCCCC
[124 nt withheld, positions 2273-2396]
C
[91 nt withheld, positions 2398-2488]
A
[49 nt withheld, positions 2490-2538]
CCTTTGACGTTGGAGTCCACGTTCTTT
[37 nt withheld, positions 2566-2602]
ACCCTATCTCGGTCTATTCTTTTGATTTATAAGGGATTTTGCCGATTTCGGCCTATTGGTTAAAAAATGA
GCTGATTTAACAAAAATTTAACGCGAATTAATTCTGTGGAATGTGTGTCAGTTAGGGTGTGGAAAGTCCC
CAGGCTCCCCAGCAGGCAGAAGTATGCAAAGCATGCATCTCAATTAGTCAGCAACCAGGTGTGGAAAGTC
CCCAGGCTCCCCAGCAGGCAGAAGTATGCAAAGCATGCATCTCAATTAGTCAGCAACCATAGTCCCGCCC
CTAACTCCGCCCATCCCGCCCCTAACTCCGCCCAGTTCCGCCCATTCTCCGCCCCATGGCTGACTAATTT
TTTTTATTTATGCAGAGGCCGAGGCCGCCTCTGCCTCTGAGCTATTCCAGAAGTAGTGAGGAGGCTTTTT
TGGAGGCCTAGGCTTTTGCAAAAAGCTCCCGGGAGCTTGTATATCCATTTTCGGATCTGATCAAGAGACA
GGATGAGGATCGTTTCGCATGATTGAACAAGATGGATTGCACGCAGGTTCTCCGGCCGCTTGGGTGGAGA
GGCTATTCGGCTATGACTGGGCACAACAGACAATCGGCTGCTCTGATGCCGCCGTGTTCCGGCTGTCAGC
GCAGGGGCGCCCGGTTCTTTTTGTCAAGACCGACCTGTCCGGTGCCCTGAATGAACTGCAGGACGAGGCA
GCGCGGCTATCGTGGCTGGCCACGACGGGCGTTCCTTGCGCAGCTGTGCTCGACGTTGTCACTGAAGCGG
GAAGGGACTGGCTGCTATTGGGCGAAGTGCCGGGGCAGGATCTCCTGTCATCTCACCTTGCTCCTGCCGA
GAAAGTATCCATCATGGCTGATGCAATGCGGCGGCTGCATACGCTTGATCCGGCTACCTGCCCATTCGAC
CACCAAGCGAAACATCGCATCGAGCGAGCACGTACTCGGATGGAAGCCGGTCTTGTCGATCAGGATGATC
TGGACGAAGAGCATCAGGGGCTCGCGCCAGCCGAACTGTTCGCCAGGCTCAAGGCGCGCATGCCCGACGG
CGAGGATCTCGTCGTGACCCATGGCGATGCCTGCTTGCCGAATATCATGGTGGAAAATGGCCGCTTTTCT
GGATTCATCGACTGTGGCCGGCTGGGTGTGGCGGACCGCTATCAGGACATAGCGTTGGCTACCCGTGATA
TTGCTGAAGAGCTTGGCGGCGAATGGGCTGACCGCTTCCTCGTGCTTTACGGTATCGCCGCTCCCGATTC
GCAGCGCATCGCCTTCTATCGCCTTCTTGACGAGTTCTTCTGAGCGGGACTCTGGGGTTCGAAATGACCG
ACCAAGCGACGCCCAACCTGCCATCACGAGATTTCGATTCCACCGCCGCCTTCTATGAAAGGTTGGGCTT
CGGAATCGTTTTCCGGGACGCCGGCTGGATGATCCTCCAGCGCGGGGATCTCATGCTGGAGTTCTTCGCC
CACCCCAACTTGTTTATTGCAGCTTATAATGGTTACAAATAAAGCAATAGCATCACAAATTTCACAAATA
AAGCATTTTTTTCACTGCATTCTAGTTGTGGTTTGTCCAAACTCATCAATGTATCTTATCATGTCTGTAT
ACCGTCGACCTCTAGCTAGAGCTTGGCGTAATCATGGTCATAGCTGTTTCCTGTGTGAAATTGTTATCCG
CTCACAATTCCACACAACATACGAGCCGGAAGCATAAAGTGTAAAGCCTGGGGTGCCTAATGAGTGAGCT
AACTCACATTAATTGCGTTGCGCTCACTGCCCGCTTTCCAGTCGGGAAACCTGTCGTGCCAGCTGCATTA
ATGAATCGGCCAACGCGCGGGGAGAGGCGGTTTGCGTATTGGGCGCTCTTCCGCTTCCTCGCTCACTGAC
TCGCTGCGCTCGGTCGTTCGGCTGCGGCGAGCGGTATCAGCTCACTCAAAGGCGGTAATACGGTTATCCA
CAGAATCAGGGGATAACGCAGGAAAGAACATGTGAGCAAAAGGCCAGCAAAAGGCCAGGAACCGTAAAAA
GGCCGCGTTGCTGGCGTTTTTCCATAGGCTCCGCCCCCCTGACGAGCATCACAAAAATCGACGCTCAAGT
CAGAGGTGGCGAAACCCGACAGGACTATAAAGATACCAGGCGTTTCCCCCTGGAAGCTCCCTCGTGCGCT
CTCCTGTTCCGACCCTGCCGCTTACCGGATACCTGTCCGCCTTTCTCCCTTCGGGAAGCGTGGCGCTTTC
TCATAGCTCACGCTGTAGGTATCTCAGTTCGGTGTAGGTCGTTCGCTCCAAGCTGGGCTGTGTGCACGAA
CCCCCCGTTCAGCCCGACCGCTGCGCCTTATCCGGTAACTATCGTCTTGAGTCCAACCCGGTAAGACACG
ACTTATCGCCACTGGCAGCAGCCACTGGTAACAGGATTAGCAGAGCGAGGTATGTAGGCGGTGCTACAGA
GTTCTTGAAGTGGTGGCCTAACTACGGCTACACTAGAAGAACAGTATTTGGTATCTGCGCTCTGCTGAAG
CCAGTTACCTTCGGAAAAAGAGTTGGTAGCTCTTGATCCGGCAAACAAACCACCGCTGGTAGCGGTTTTT
TTGTTTGCAAGCAGCAGATTACGCGCAGAAAAAAAGGATCTCAAGAAGATCCTTTGATCTTTTCTACGGG
GTCTGACGCTCAGTGGAACGAAAACTCACGTTAAGGGATTTTGGTCATGAGATTATCAAAAAGGATCTTC
ACCTAGATCCTTTTAAATTAAAAATGAAGTTTTAAATCAATCTAAAGTATATATGAGTAAACTTGGTCTG
ACAGTTACCAATGCTTAATCAGTGAGGCACCTATCTCAGCGATCTGTCTATTTCGTTCATCCATAGTTGC
CTGACTCCCCGTCGTGTAGATAACTACGATACGGGAGGGCTTACCATCTGGCCCCAGTGCTGCAATGATA
CCGCGAGACCCACGCTCACCGGCTCCAGATTTATCAGCAATAAACCAGCCAGCCGGAAGGGCCGAGCGCA
GAAGTGGTCCTGCAACTTTATCCGCCTCCATCCAGTCTATTAATTGTTGCCGGGAAGCTAGAGTAAGTAG
TTCGCCAGTTAATAGTTTGCGCAACGTTGTTGCCATTGCTACAGGCATCGTGGTGTCACGCTCGTCGTTT
GGTATGGCTTCATTCAGCTCCGGTTCCCAACGATCAAGGCGAGTTACATGATCCCCCATGTTGTGCAAAA
AAGCGGTTAGCTCCTTCGGTCCTCCGATCGTTGTCAGAAGTAAGTTGGCCGCAGTGTTATCACTCATGGT
TATGGCAGCACTGCATAATTCTCTTACTGTCATGCCATCCGTAAGATGCTTTTCTGTGACTGGTGAGTAC
TCAACCAAGTCATTCTGAGAATAGTGTATGCGGCGACCGAGTTGCTCTTGCCCGGCGTCAATACGGGATA
ATACCGCGCCACATAGCAGAACTTTAAAAGTGCTCATCATTGGAAAACGTTCTTCGGGGCGAAAACTCTC
AAGGATCTTACCGCTGTTGAGATCCAGTTCGATGTAACCCACTCGTGCACCCAACTGATCTTCAGCATCT
TTTACTTTCACCAGCGTTTCTGGGTGAGCAAAAACAGGAAGGCAAAATGCCGCAAAAAAGGGAATAAGGG
CGACACGGAAATGTTGAATACTCATACTCTTCCTTTTTCAATATTATTGAAGCATTTATCAGGGTTATTG
TCTCATGAGCGGATACATATTTGAATGTATTTAGAAAAATAAACAAATAGGGGTTCCGCGCACATTTCCC
CGAAAAGTGCCACCTGACGTC
